Addgene plasmid #211976: pKLV2-U6gRNA5(NR5A2_5-2)-PGKpuroBFP-W
Purpose: Express gRNA against NR5A2 with puro and BFP
Depositing lab: Kosuke Yusa. Depositing organization: Kyoto University, Institute for Life and Medical Sciences. Publication: RENGE infers gene regulatory networks using time-series single-cell RNA-seq data with CRISPR perturbations. Ishikawa M, Sugino S, Masuda Y, Tarumoto Y, Seto Y, Taniyama N, Wagai F, Yamauchi Y, Kojima Y, Kiryu H, Yusa K, Eiraku M, Mochizuki A. Commun Biol. 2023 Dec 28;6(1):1290. doi: 10.1038/s42003-023-05594-4. PubMed 38155269.
Backbone
  Vector backbone: pKLV2-U6gRNA5(BbsI)-PGKpuroBFP-W
  Backbone size w/o insert (bp): 8630
  Total vector size (bp): 8650
  Vector type: Mammalian Expression, Lentiviral, CRISPR
  Selectable markers: Puromycin
Growth in bacteria
  Bacterial resistance: Ampicillin, 100 μg/mL
  Growth temperature: 37°C
  Growth strain: NEB Stable
  Copy number: High Copy
Gene/Insert
  Gene/Insert name: sgRNA targeting NR5A2
  gRNA/shRNA sequence: AGTCCATTGGCTCGGATGA
  Species: H. sapiens (human)
  GenBank ID: NM_205860.3
  Entrez Gene: NR5A2 (a.k.a. B1F, B1F2, CPF, FTF, FTZ-F1, FTZ-F1beta, LRH-1, LRH1, hB1F-2)
  Promoter: Human U6 promoter
  Cloning method: Restriction Enzyme; 5′ cloning site BbsI (destroyed during cloning); 3′ cloning site BbsI (destroyed during cloning)
  Sequencing primers: 5′ AGATAATTAGAATTAATTTGACTG
Terms and licenses: Academic/Nonprofit Terms; Industry Terms: Not Available to Industry
How to cite: pKLV2-U6gRNA5(NR5A2_5-2)-PGKpuroBFP-W was a gift from Kosuke Yusa (Addgene plasmid # 211976 ; http://n2t.net/addgene:211976 ; RRID:Addgene_211976)
