[The description below was written by a language model from this plasmid's Addgene catalogue record and pLannotate feature annotations shown in this document.]
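Description:
pKLV2-U6gRNA5(NR5A2_5-2)-PGKpuroBFP-W is an 8,650 bp lentiviral CRISPR guide-expression plasmid made by inserting a single guide targeting human NR5A2 (also known as LRH-1) into the BbsI sites of the pKLV2-U6gRNA5(BbsI)-PGKpuroBFP-W backbone; both sites were destroyed in the cloning. It is propagated in E. coli as a high-copy plasmid through a ColE1/pUC-type origin with ampicillin resistance. It also carries an f1 origin and remnants of a phagemid cloning backbone (lac promoter/operator, lacZα fragment, T3 and T7 promoters).

The viral transfer cassette begins with a CMV enhancer/promoter fused to a truncated HIV-1 5' LTR, which drives genomic RNA production in packaging cells. This is followed by the Ψ packaging signal with a partial gag sequence, the RRE for Rev-dependent nuclear export, and the cPPT/CTS. The cassette ends with a second truncated LTR followed by a bGH polyadenylation signal. Within the provirus, the human U6 RNA polymerase III promoter transcribes the NR5A2 spacer joined to a Streptococcus pyogenes Cas9 scaffold (annotated as a tracrRNA fragment). Downstream, the mouse PGK promoter drives puromycin N-acetyltransferase and TagBFP as adjacent reading frames. The linker between them is not annotated, though the layout suggests co-expression from one transcript. A WPRE follows to enhance transcript expression.

No Cas9 is encoded, so the nuclease must be supplied separately, for example by Cas9-expressing target cells. Transduced cells can be selected with puromycin or tracked and sorted by blue fluorescence. The associated publication used CRISPR perturbations with time-series single-cell RNA-seq to infer gene regulatory networks, which is consistent with this construct serving to perturb NR5A2.
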