Features (pLannotate 1.2.2; 28 found; start..end, strand, type, name):
    242..441     +  promoter       CMV promoter: human cytomegalovirus (CMV) immediate early promoter
    459..639     +  LTR            5' LTR (truncated): truncated 5' long terminal repeat (LTR) from HIV-1
    686..811     +  misc_feature   HIV-1 Ψ: packaging signal of human immunodeficiency virus type 1
    795..1133    +  CDS            HIV-1 gag (fragment): gag protein from human immunodeficiency virus 1; gag
   1310..1543    +  misc_feature   RRE: The Rev response element (RRE) of HIV-1 allows for Rev-dependent mRNA export from the nucleus to the cytoplasm.
   1920..2020    +  CDS            Rev (fragment): human immunodeficiency virus 1 (HIV-1) Rev protein; rev; enhances nuclear export of unspliced and incompletely spliced viral mRNAs
   2070..2187    +  misc_feature   cPPT/CTS: central polypurine tract and central termination sequence of HIV-1
   2262..2502    +  promoter       U6 promoter: RNA polymerase III promoter for human U6 snRNA
   2549..2616    +  misc_RNA       tracrRNA (fragment): trans-activating CRISPR RNA for the Streptococcus pyogenes CRISPR/Cas9 system
   2639..3138    +  promoter       PGK promoter: mouse phosphoglycerate kinase 1 promoter
   3178..3774    +  CDS            PuroR (fragment): puromycin N-acetyltransferase; pac from Streptomyces; confers resistance to puromycin
   3847..4545    +  CDS            TagBFP: TagBFP is a basic (constitutively fluorescent) blue fluorescent protein published in 2008, derived from Entacmaea quadricolor. It is reported to be a very rapidly-maturing monomer with very low acid sensitivity.
   4557..5143    +  misc_feature   WPRE: woodchuck hepatitis virus posttranscriptional regulatory element
   5137..5283    +  CDS            nef (fragment): NEF_HV1LA - Experimental evidence at protein level: Swiss-Prot protein existence level 1. Extracellular Nef protein targets CD4(+) T-lymphocytes for apoptosis by interacting with CXCR4 surface receptors. From Human immunodeficiency virus type 1 group M subtype B (isolate Lai) (HIV-1).
   5291..5469    +  LTR            5' LTR (truncated): truncated 5' long terminal repeat (LTR) from HIV-1
   5495..5606    +  polyA_signal   bGH poly(A) signal: bovine growth hormone polyadenylation signal
   5745..5763    -  promoter       T3 promoter: promoter for bacteriophage T3 RNA polymerase
   5808..5824    -  protein_bind   lac operator: The lac repressor binds to the lac operator to inhibit transcription in E. coli. This inhibition can be relieved by adding lactose or isopropyl-β-D-thiogalactopyranoside (IPTG). lac repressor encoded by lacI
   5832..5862    -  promoter       lac promoter: promoter for the E. coli lac operon
   5877..5898    -  protein_bind   CAP binding site: CAP binding activates transcription in the presence of cAMP. E. coli catabolite activator protein
   5911..6003    -  CDS            lacI (fragment): lac repressor; lacI; The lac repressor binds to the lac operator to inhibit transcription in E. coli. This inhibition can be relieved by adding lactose or isopropyl-β-D-thiogalactopyranoside (IPTG).
   6186..6774    -  rep_origin     ori: high-copy-number ColE1/pMB1/pBR322/pUC origin of replication
   6945..7805    -  CDS            AmpR: β-lactamase; bla; confers resistance to ampicillin, carbenicillin, and related antibiotics
   7806..7910    -  promoter       AmpR promoter: bla
   7963..8391    -  rep_origin     f1 ori (sequence partly withheld): f1 bacteriophage origin of replication; arrow indicates direction of (+) strand synthesis
   8396..8551    -  CDS            lacZα (fragment): LacZα fragment of β-galactosidase; lacZ fragment
   8559..8577    +  promoter       T7 promoter: promoter for bacteriophage T7 RNA polymerase
   8591..241     +  enhancer       CMV enhancer (across the origin): human cytomegalovirus immediate early enhancer
>Addgene plasmid #211976 | pKLV2-U6gRNA5(NR5A2_5-2)-PGKpuroBFP-W | addgene full sequence | sequence record 420002 | Addgene NGS Result
GTCAATAATGACGTATGTTCCCATAGTAACGCCAATAGGGACTTTCCATTGACGTCAATGGGTGGAGTAT
TTACGGTAAACTGCCCACTTGGCAGTACATCAAGTGTATCATATGCCAAGTACGCCCCCTATTGACGTCA
ATGACGGTAAATGGCCCGCCTGGCATTATGCCCAGTACATGACCTTATGGGACTTTCCTACTTGGCAGTA
CATCTACGTATTAGTCATCGCTATTACCATGGTGATGCGGTTTTGGCAGTACATCAATGGGCGTGGATAG
CGGTTTGACTCACGGGGATTTCCAAGTCTCCACCCCATTGACGTCAATGGGAGTTTGTTTTGGCACCAAA
ATCAACGGGACTTTCCAAAATGTCGTAACAACTCCGCCCCATTGACGCAAATGGGCGGTAGGCGTGTACG
GTGGGAGGTCTATATAAGCAGCGCGTTTTGCCTGTACTGGGTCTCTCTGGTTAGACCAGATCTGAGCCTG
GGAGCTCTCTGGCTAACTAGGGAACCCACTGCTTAAGCCTCAATAAAGCTTGCCTTGAGTGCTTCAAGTA
GTGTGTGCCCGTCTGTTGTGTGACTCTGGTAACTAGAGATCCCTCAGACCCTTTTAGTCAGTGTGGAAAA
TCTCTAGCAGTGGCGCCCGAACAGGGACTTGAAAGCGAAAGGGAAACCAGAGGAGCTCTCTCGACGCAGG
ACTCGGCTTGCTGAAGCGCGCACGGCAAGAGGCGAGGGGCGGCGACTGGTGAGTACGCCAAAAATTTTGA
CTAGCGGAGGCTAGAAGGAGAGAGATGGGTGCGAGAGCGTCAGTATTAAGCGGGGGAGAATTAGATCGCG
ATGGGAAAAAATTCGGTTAAGGCCAGGGGGAAAGAAAAAATATAAATTAAAACATATAGTATGGGCAAGC
AGGGAGCTAGAACGATTCGCAGTTAATCCTGGCCTGTTAGAAACATCAGAAGGCTGTAGACAAATACTGG
GACAGCTACAACCATCCCTTCAGACAGGATCAGAAGAACTTAGATCATTATATAATACAGTAGCAACCCT
CTATTGTGTGCATCAAAGGATAGAGATAAAAGACACCAAGGAAGCTTTAGACAAGATAGAGGAAGAGCAA
AACAAAAGTAAGACCACCGCACAGCAAGCGGCCGGCCGCGCTGATCTTCAGACCTGGAGGAGGAGATATG
AGGGACAATTGGAGAAGTGAATTATATAAATATAAAGTAGTAAAAATTGAACCATTAGGAGTAGCACCCA
CCAAGGCAAAGAGAAGAGTGGTGCAGAGAGAAAAAAGAGCAGTGGGAATAGGAGCTTTGTTCCTTGGGTT
CTTGGGAGCAGCAGGAAGCACTATGGGCGCAGCGTCAATGACGCTGACGGTACAGGCCAGACAATTATTG
TCTGGTATAGTGCAGCAGCAGAACAATTTGCTGAGGGCTATTGAGGCGCAACAGCATCTGTTGCAACTCA
CAGTCTGGGGCATCAAGCAGCTCCAGGCAAGAATCCTGGCTGTGGAAAGATACCTAAAGGATCAACAGCT
CCTGGGGATTTGGGGTTGCTCTGGAAAACTCATTTGCACCACTGCTGTGCCTTGGAATGCTAGTTGGAGT
AATAAATCTCTGGAACAGATTTGGAATCACACGACCTGGATGGAGTGGGACAGAGAAATTAACAATTACA
CAAGCTTAATACACTCCTTAATTGAAGAATCGCAAAACCAGCAAGAAAAGAATGAACAAGAATTATTGGA
ATTAGATAAATGGGCAAGTTTGTGGAATTGGTTTAACATAACAAATTGGCTGTGGTATATAAAATTATTC
ATAATGATAGTAGGAGGCTTGGTAGGTTTAAGAATAGTTTTTGCTGTACTTTCTATAGTGAATAGAGTTA
GGCAGGGATATTCACCATTATCGTTTCAGACCCACCTCCCAACCCCGAGGGGACCCGACAGGCCCGAAGG
AATAGAAGAAGAAGGTGGAGAGAGAGACAGAGACAGATCCATTCGATTAGTGAACGGATCGGCACTGCGT
GCGCCAATTCTGCAGACAAATGGCAGTATTCATCCACAATTTTAAAAGAAAAGGGGGGATTGGGGGGTAC
AGTGCAGGGGAAAGAATAGTAGACATAATAGCAACAGACATACAAACTAAAGAATTACAAAAACAAATTA
CAAAAATTCAAAATTTTCGGGTTTATTACAGGGACAGCAGAGATCCAGTTTGGTTAGTACCGGGCCCTAC
GCGTCCAAGGTCGGGCAGGAAGAGGGCCTATTTCCCATGATTCCTTCATATTTGCATATACGATACAAGG
CTGTTAGAGAGATAATTAGAATTAATTTGACTGTAAACACAAAGATATTAGTACAAAATACGTGACGTAG
AAAGTAATAATTTCTTGGGTAGTTTGCAGTTTTAAAATTATGTTTTAAAATGGACTATCATATGCTTACC
GTAACTTGAAAGTATTTCGATTTCTTGGCTTTATATATCTTGTGGAAAGGACGAAACACCGAGTCCATTG
GCTCGGATGAGTTTAAGAGCTATGCTGGAAACAGCATAGCAAGTTTAAATAAGGCTAGTCCGTTATCAAC
TTGAAAAAGTGGCACCGAGTCGGTGCTTTTTTTGGATCCAATTCTACCGGGTAGGGGAGGCGCTTTTCCC
AAGGCAGTCTGGAGCATGCGCTTTAGCAGCCCCGCTGGGCACTTGGCGCTACACAAGTGGCCTCTGGCCT
CGCACACATTCCACATCCACCGGTAGGCGCCAACCGGCTCCGTTCTTTGGTGGCCCCTTCGCGCCACCTT
CTACTCCTCCCCTAGTCAGGAAGTTCCCCCCCGCCCCGCAGCTCGCGTCGTGCAGGACGTGACAAATGGA
AGTAGCACGTCTCACTAGTCTCGTGCAGATGGACAGCACCGCTGAGCAATGGAAGCGGGTAGGCCTTTGG
GGCAGCGGCCAATAGCAGCTTTGCTCCTTCGCTTTCTGGGCTCAGAGGCTGGGAAGGGGTGGGTCCGGGG
GCGGGCTCAGGGGCGGGCTCAGGGGCGGGGCGGGCGCCCGAAGGTCCTCCGGAGGCCCGGCATTCTGCAC
GCTTCAAAAGCGCACGTCTGCCGCGCTGTTCTCCTCTTCCTCATCTCCGGGCCTTTCGACCTGCATCCAT
CTAGATCTCGAGCAGCTGAAGCTTACCATGACCGAGTACAAGCCCACGGTGCGCCTCGCCACCCGCGACG
ACGTCCCCAGGGCCGTACGCACCCTCGCCGCCGCGTTCGCCGACTACCCCGCCACGCGCCACACCGTCGA
TCCGGACCGCCACATCGAGCGGGTCACCGAGCTGCAAGAACTCTTCCTCACGCGCGTCGGGCTCGACATC
GGCAAGGTGTGGGTCGCGGACGACGGCGCCGCGGTGGCGGTCTGGACCACGCCGGAGAGCGTCGAAGCGG
GGGCGGTGTTCGCCGAGATCGGCCCGCGCATGGCCGAGTTGAGCGGTTCCCGGCTGGCCGCGCAGCAACA
GATGGAAGGCCTCCTGGCGCCGCACCGGCCCAAGGAGCCCGCGTGGTTCCTGGCCACCGTCGGCGTCTCG
CCCGACCACCAGGGCAAGGGTCTGGGCAGCGCCGTCGTGCTCCCCGGAGTGGAGGCGGCCGAGCGCGCCG
GGGTGCCCGCCTTCCTGGAGACCTCCGCGCCCCGCAACCTCCCCTTCTACGAGCGGCTCGGCTTCACCGT
CACCGCCGACGTCGAGGTGCCCGAAGGACCGCGCACCTGGTGCATGACCCGCAAGCCCGGTGCCGGCGGC
GGGTCCGGAGGAGAGGGCAGAGGAAGTCTCCTAACATGCGGTGACGTGGAGGAGAATCCTGGCCCAATGA
GCGAGCTGATTAAGGAGAACATGCACATGAAGCTGTACATGGAGGGCACCGTGGACAACCATCACTTCAA
GTGCACATCCGAGGGCGAAGGCAAGCCCTACGAGGGCACCCAGACCATGAGAATCAAGGTGGTCGAGGGC
GGCCCTCTCCCCTTCGCCTTCGACATCCTGGCTACTAGCTTCCTCTACGGCAGCAAGACCTTCATCAACC
ACACCCAGGGCATCCCCGACTTCTTCAAGCAGTCCTTCCCTGAGGGCTTCACATGGGAGAGAGTCACCAC
ATACGAGGACGGGGGCGTGCTGACCGCTACCCAGGACACCAGCCTCCAGGACGGCTGCCTCATCTACAAC
GTCAAGATCAGAGGGGTGAACTTCACATCCAACGGCCCTGTGATGCAGAAGAAAACACTCGGCTGGGAGG
CCTTCACCGAGACGCTGTACCCCGCTGACGGCGGCCTGGAAGGCAGAAACGACATGGCCCTGAAGCTCGT
GGGCGGGAGCCATCTGATCGCAAACATCAAGACCACATATAGATCCAAGAAACCCGCTAAGAACCTCAAG
ATGCCTGGCGTCTACTATGTGGACTACAGACTGGAAAGAATCAAGGAGGCCAACAACGAGACCTACGTCG
AGCAGCACGAGGTGGCAGTGGCCAGATACTGCGACCTCCCTAGCAAACTGGGGCACAAGCTTAATTGAGC
GGCCGCTCAACCTCTGGATTACAAAATTTGTGAAAGATTGACTGGTATTCTTAACTATGTTGCTCCTTTT
ACGCTATGTGGATACGCTGCTTTAATGCCTTTGTATCATGCTATTGCTTCCCGTATGGCTTTCATTTTCT
CCTCCTTGTATAAATCCTGGTTGCTGTCTCTTTATGAGGAGTTGTGGCCCGTTGTCAGGCAACGTGGCGT
GGTGTGCACTGTGTTTGCTGACGCAACCCCCACTGGTTGGGGCATTGCCACCACCTGTCAGCTCCTTTCC
GGGACTTTCGCTTTCCCCCTCCCTATTGCCACGGCGGAACTCATCGCCGCCTGCCTTGCCCGCTGCTGGA
CAGGGGCTCGGCTGTTGGGCACTGACAATTCCGTGGTGTTGTCGGGGAAATCATCGTCCTTTCCTTGGCT
GCTCGCCTGTGTTGCCACCTGGATTCTGCGCGGGACGTCCTTCTGCTACGTCCCTTCGGCCCTCAATCCA
GCGGACCTTCCTTCCCGCGGCCTGCTGCCGGCTCTGCGGCCTCTTCCGCGTCTACGCCTTCGCCCTCAGA
CGAGTCGGATCTCCCTTTGGGCCGCCTCCCCGCAGGTACCTTTAAGACCAATGACTTACAAGGCAGCTGT
AGATCTTAGCCACTTTTTAAAAGAAAAGGGGGGACTGGAAGGGCTAATTCACTCCCAAAGAAGTCAAGAT
CTGCTTTTTGCCTGTACTGGGTCTCTCTGGTTAGACCAGAGTCTCTCTGGTTAGACCAGATCTGAGCCTG
GGAGCTCTCTGGCTAACTAGGGAACCCACTGCTTAAGCCTCAATAAAGCTTGCCTTGAGTGCTTCAAGTA
GTGTGTGCCCGTCTGTTGTGTGACTCTGGTAACTAGAGATCCCTCAGACCCTTTTAGTCAGTGTGGAAAA
TCTCTAGCAGTTTAAACCCGCTGATCAGCCTCGACTGTGCCTTCTAGTTGCCAGCCATCTGTTGTTTGCC
CCTCCCCCGTGCCTTCCTTGACCCTGGAAGGTGCCACTCCCACTGTCCTTTCCTAATAAAATGAGGAAAT
TGCATCGCATTGTCTGAGTAGGTGTCATTCTATTCTGGGGGGTGGGGTGGGGCAGGACAGCAAGGGGGAG
GATTGGGAAGTCAATAGCAGGCATGCTGGGGATGCGGTGGGCTCTATGGGCGGCCGTTAATTAAGCTTTT
GTTCCCTTTAGTGAGGGTTAATTGCGCGCTTGGCGTAATCATGGTCATAGCTGTTTCCTGTGTGAAATTG
TTATCCGCTCACAATTCCACACAACATACGAGCCGGGAGCATAAAGTGTAAAGCCTGGGGTGCCTAATGA
GTGAGCTAACTCACATTAATTGCGTTGCGCTCACTGCCCGCTTTCCAGTCGGGAAACCTGTCGTGCCAGC
TGCATTAATGAATCGGCCAACGCGCGGGGAGAGGCGGTTTGCGTATTGGGCGCTCTTCCGCTTCCTCGCT
CACTGACTCGCTGCGCTCGGTCGTTCGGCTGCGGCGAGCGGTATCAGCTCACTCAAAGGCGGTAATACGG
TTATCCACAGAATCAGGGGATAACGCAGGAAAGAACATGTGAGCAAAAGGCCAGCAAAAGGCCAGGAACC
GTAAAAAGGCCGCGTTGCTGGCGTTTTTCCATAGGCTCCGCCCCCCTGACGAGCATCACAAAAATCGACG
CTCAAGTCAGAGGTGGCGAAACCCGACAGGACTATAAAGATACCAGGCGTTTCCCCCTGGAAGCTCCCTC
GTGCGCTCTCCTGTTCCGACCCTGCCGCTTACCGGATACCTGTCCGCCTTTCTCCCTTCGGGAAGCGTGG
CGCTTTCTCATAGCTCACGCTGTAGGTATCTCAGTTCGGTGTAGGTCGTTCGCTCCAAGCTGGGCTGTGT
GCACGAACCCCCCGTTCAGCCCGACCGCTGCGCCTTATCCGGTAACTATCGTCTTGAGTCCAACCCGGTA
AGACACGACTTATCGCCACTGGCAGCAGCCACTGGTAACAGGATTAGCAGAGCGAGGTATGTAGGCGGTG
CTACAGAGTTCTTGAAGTGGTGGCCTAACTACGGCTACACTAGAAGAACAGTATTTGGTATCTGCGCTCT
GCTGAAGCCAGTTACCTTCGGAAAAAGAGTTGGTAGCTCTTGATCCGGCAAACAAACCACCGCTGGTAGC
GGTGGTTTTTTTGTTTGCAAGCAGCAGATTACGCGCAGAAAAAAAGGATCTCAAGAAGATCCTTTGATCT
TTTCTACGGGGTCTGACGCTCAGTGGAACGAAAACTCACGTTAAGGGATTTTGGTCATGAGATTATCAAA
AAGGATCTTCACCTAGATCCTTTTAAATTAAAAATGAAGTTTTAAATCAATCTAAAGTATATATGAGTAA
ACTTGGTCTGACAGTTACCAATGCTTAATCAGTGAGGCACCTATCTCAGCGATCTGTCTATTTCGTTCAT
CCATAGTTGCCTGACTCCCCGTCGTGTAGATAACTACGATACGGGAGGGCTTACCATCTGGCCCCAGTGC
TGCAATGATACCGCGAGACCCACGCTCACCGGCTCCAGATTTATCAGCAATAAACCAGCCAGCCGGAAGG
GCCGAGCGCAGAAGTGGTCCTGCAACTTTATCCGCCTCCATCCAGTCTATTAATTGTTGCCGGGAAGCTA
GAGTAAGTAGTTCGCCAGTTAATAGTTTGCGCAACGTTGTTGCCATTGCTACAGGCATCGTGGTGTCACG
CTCGTCGTTTGGTATGGCTTCATTCAGCTCCGGTTCCCAACGATCAAGGCGAGTTACATGATCCCCCATG
TTGTGCAAAAAAGCGGTTAGCTCCTTCGGTCCTCCGATCGTTGTCAGAAGTAAGTTGGCCGCAGTGTTAT
CACTCATGGTTATGGCAGCACTGCATAATTCTCTTACTGTCATGCCATCCGTAAGATGCTTTTCTGTGAC
TGGTGAGTACTCAACCAAGTCATTCTGAGAATAGTGTATGCGGCGACCGAGTTGCTCTTGCCCGGCGTCA
ATACGGGATAATACCGCGCCACATAGCAGAACTTTAAAAGTGCTCATCATTGGAAAACGTTCTTCGGGGC
GAAAACTCTCAAGGATCTTACCGCTGTTGAGATCCAGTTCGATGTAACCCACTCGTGCACCCAACTGATC
TTCAGCATCTTTTACTTTCACCAGCGTTTCTGGGTGAGCAAAAACAGGAAGGCAAAATGCCGCAAAAAAG
GGAATAAGGGCGACACGGAAATGTTGAATACTCATACTCTTCCTTTTTCAATATTATTGAAGCATTTATC
AGGGTTATTGTCTCATGAGCGGATACATATTTGAATGTATTTAGAAAAATAAACAAATAGGGGTTCCGCG
CACATTTCCCCGAAAAGTGCCACCTAAATTGTAAGCGTTAATATTTTGTTAAAATTCGCGTTAAATTTTT
GTTAAATCAGCTCATTTTTTAACCAATAGGCCGAAATCGGCAAAATCCCTTATAAATCAAAAGAATAGAC
CGAGATAGGGT
[37 nt withheld, positions 8062-8098]
AAAGAACGTGGACTCCAACGTCAAAGG
[49 nt withheld, positions 8126-8174]
T
[91 nt withheld, positions 8176-8266]
G
[124 nt withheld, positions 8268-8391]
CCCATTCGCCATTCAGGCTGCGCAACTGTTGGGAAGGGCGATCGGTGCGGGCCTCTTCGCTATTACGCCA
GCTGGCGAAAGGGGGATGTGCTGCAAGGCGATTAAGTTGGGTAACGCCAGGGTTTTCCCAGTCACGACGT
TGTAAAACGACGGCCAGTGAGCGCGCGTAATACGACTCACTATAGGGCGAATTGACTAGTACATAACTTA
CGGTAAATGGCCCGCCTGGCTGACCGCCCAACGACCCCCGCCCATTGAC
